Addgene plasmid #159463: pET15-mFAP10
Purpose: Encodes for mFAP10 with an N-terminal 6xHis tag, thrombin epitope, and TEV epitope. Expression is controlled by the T7 promoter with E. coli codon optimization.
Depositing lab: David Baker. Depositing organization: University of Washington.
Backbone
  Vector backbone: pET15
  Vector type: Bacterial Expression
Growth in bacteria
  Bacterial resistance: Ampicillin, 100 μg/mL
  Growth temperature: 37°C
  Growth strain: DH5alpha
  Copy number: High Copy
Gene/Insert
  Gene/Insert name: mFAP10
  Species: E. coli
  Tag / fusion protein: 6xHis-thrombin-TEV (N terminal on backbone)
  Cloning method: Gibson Cloning
Terms and licenses: Academic/Nonprofit Terms; Industry Terms: Not Available to Industry
How to cite: pET15-mFAP10 was a gift from David Baker (Addgene plasmid # 159463 ; http://n2t.net/addgene:159463 ; RRID:Addgene_159463)
