[The description below was written by a language model from this plasmid's Addgene catalogue record and pLannotate feature annotations shown in this document.]
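Description:
pET15-mFAP10 is a bacterial expression plasmid built on the pET15 backbone for T7-driven production of mFAP10 in E. coli. It is maintained under ampicillin selection through a β-lactamase (AmpR) gene with its own promoter, and replicates from a ColE1/pMB1-type origin. The catalogue lists it as high copy, although the feature table also shows the pBR322-derived rop gene and bom region, which usually moderate copy number. Several tetracycline-resistance fragments and a tet promoter are annotated, but these are non-functional remnants of the pBR322 ancestry rather than usable markers.

The expression cassette begins with a T7 promoter immediately followed by a lac operator and the strong ribosome binding site from T7 gene 10, and it ends at a T7 terminator. A plasmid-borne lacI gene with its own promoter supplies lac repressor. Transcription is therefore held off until IPTG is added, in a host that provides T7 RNA polymerase. The open reading frame carries an N-terminal 6xHis tag, a thrombin cleavage site and, according to the catalogue, a TEV protease site, so the protein can be purified by metal affinity and the tag then removed. The automated annotation picks up the His segment (as a fragment of a composite tag) and the thrombin site, but it does not label the TEV site or the mFAP10 coding sequence itself, which presumably lies in the unannotated stretch downstream of the thrombin site. The short "SET1" hit just before the terminator is probably backbone sequence derived from T7 gene 10 rather than a deliberate solubility tag. The insert was introduced by Gibson cloning and is codon-optimised for E. coli, which probably accounts for the "E. coli" species entry. The record does not describe the function of mFAP10.
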