Features (pLannotate 1.2.2; 20 found; start..end, strand, type, name):
      1..19      +  promoter       T7 promoter: promoter for bacteriophage T7 RNA polymerase
     20..44      +  protein_bind   lac operator: The lac repressor binds to the lac operator to inhibit transcription in E. coli. This inhibition can be relieved by adding lactose or isopropyl-β-D-thiogalactopyranoside (IPTG). lac repressor encoded by lacI
     59..81      +  RBS            RBS: efficient ribosome binding site from bacteriophage T7 gene 10 (Olins and Rangwala, 1989)
    100..117     +  CDS            capTEV™ (fragment): composite tag for in vivo biotinylation, TEV protease cleavage, and 6xHis tagging
    127..144     +  CDS            thrombin site: thrombin recognition and cleavage site
    554..603     +  CDS            SET1 (fragment): solubility-enhancement tag derived from T7 phage gene 10B
    611..658     +  terminator     T7 terminator: transcription terminator for bacteriophage T7 RNA polymerase
    681..785     -  CDS            TcR (fragment): tetracycline efflux protein; tet; confers resistance to tetracycline
    833..861     -  promoter       tet promoter: E. coli promoter for tetracycline efflux protein gene
    974..1078    +  promoter       AmpR promoter: bla
   1079..1939    +  CDS            AmpR: β-lactamase; bla; confers resistance to ampicillin, carbenicillin, and related antibiotics
   2110..2698    +  rep_origin     ori: high-copy-number ColE1/pMB1/pBR322/pUC origin of replication
   2884..3023    -  misc_feature   bom: basis of mobility region from pBR322
   3125..3316    -  CDS            rop: Rop protein, which maintains plasmids at low copy number; rop
   3333..3713    +  CDS            YPB1_ECOLX: Protein predicted: Swiss-Prot protein existence level 4. From Escherichia coli.
   3955..4579    -  CDS            TcR (fragment): tetracycline efflux protein; tet; confers resistance to tetracycline
   4594..4615    -  protein_bind   CAP binding site: CAP binding activates transcription in the presence of cAMP. E. coli catabolite activator protein
   4628..5709    -  CDS            lacI: lac repressor; lacI; The lac repressor binds to the lac operator to inhibit transcription in E. coli. This inhibition can be relieved by adding lactose or isopropyl-β-D-thiogalactopyranoside (IPTG).
   5710..5787    -  promoter       lacI promoter: lacI
   5795..6074    -  CDS            TcR (fragment): tetracycline efflux protein; tet; confers resistance to tetracycline
>Addgene plasmid #159463 | pET15-mFAP10 | addgene full sequence | sequence record 316643 | Addgene NGS Result
TAATACGACTCACTATAGGGGAATTGTGAGCGGATAACAATTCCCCTCTAGAAATAATTTTGTTTAACTT
TAAGAAGGAGATATACTATGGCTAGCAGCCATCATCATCATCATCATAGCAGCGGCCTGGTGCCGCGCGG
CAGCTCCATGAGCCGTGCGAGCGGCGAGAACCTGTACTTTCAGGGTTCGAGTATGTCACGCGCCGCGCAG
CTCCTGCCAGGTACCTGGCAGGCAACCTTTACCAACGAAGACGGTCAGACCTCTCAAGGTCAGATTCACT
TCCAGCCGCGTTCTCCGTACACCATGGACATTGTTGCTCAGGGTACCATCTCTGACGGTCGTCCGATCGT
TGGTTACGGTAAAGCGACCGTTAAAACCCCGGACACCCTGGACATAGACATCACCTACCCGTCTCTGGGT
AACATCAAAGCTCAGGGTCAGATAACCATGGACTCTCCGACCCAGTTCAAATTTGACGCAACCACCAAAG
GTGAAAACGATTTCCATGGTCGTCTGACCGGTACCCTGCAGCGTCAGGAATAATGAGGATCCGGCTGCTA
ACAAAGCCCGAAAGGAAGCTGAGTTGGCTGCTGCCACCGCTGAGCAATAACTAGCATAACCCCTTGGGGC
CTCTAAACGGGTCTTGAGGGGTTTTTTGCTGAAAGGAGGAACTATATCCGGATATCCCACAAGAGGCCCG
GCAGTACCGGCATAACCAAGCCTATGCCTACAGCATCCAGGGTGACGGTGCCGAGGATGACGATGAGCGC
ATTGTTAGATTTCATACACGGTGCCTGACTGCGTTAGCAATTTAACTGTGATAAACTACCGCATTAAAGC
TTATCGATGATAAGCTGTCAAACATGAGAATTCTTGAAGACGAAAGGGCCTCGTGATACGCCTATTTTTA
TAGGTTAATGTCATGATAATAATGGTTTCTTAGACGTCAGGTGGCACTTTTCGGGGAAATGTGCGCGGAA
CCCCTATTTGTTTATTTTTCTAAATACATTCAAATATGTATCCGCTCATGAGACAATAACCCTGATAAAT
GCTTCAATAATATTGAAAAAGGAAGAGTATGAGTATTCAACATTTCCGTGTCGCCCTTATTCCCTTTTTT
GCGGCATTTTGCCTTCCTGTTTTTGCTCACCCAGAAACGCTGGTGAAAGTAAAAGATGCTGAAGATCAGT
TGGGTGCACGAGTGGGTTACATCGAACTGGATCTCAACAGCGGTAAGATCCTTGAGAGTTTTCGCCCCGA
AGAACGTTTTCCAATGATGAGCACTTTTAAAGTTCTGCTATGTGGCGCGGTATTATCCCGTGTTGACGCC
GGGCAAGAGCAACTCGGTCGCCGCATACACTATTCTCAGAATGACTTGGTTGAGTACTCACCAGTCACAG
AAAAGCATCTTACGGATGGCATGACAGTAAGAGAATTATGCAGTGCTGCCATAACCATGAGTGATAACAC
TGCGGCCAACTTACTTCTGACAACGATCGGAGGACCGAAGGAGCTAACCGCTTTTTTGCACAACATGGGG
GATCATGTAACTCGCCTTGATCGTTGGGAACCGGAGCTGAATGAAGCCATACCAAACGACGAGCGTGACA
CCACGATGCCTGCAGCAATGGCAACAACGTTGCGCAAACTATTAACTGGCGAACTACTTACTCTAGCTTC
CCGGCAACAATTAATAGACTGGATGGAGGCGGATAAAGTTGCAGGACCACTTCTGCGCTCGGCCCTTCCG
GCTGGCTGGTTTATTGCTGATAAATCTGGAGCCGGTGAGCGTGGGTCTCGCGGTATCATTGCAGCACTGG
GGCCAGATGGTAAGCCCTCCCGTATCGTAGTTATCTACACGACGGGGAGTCAGGCAACTATGGATGAACG
AAATAGACAGATCGCTGAGATAGGTGCCTCACTGATTAAGCATTGGTAACTGTCAGACCAAGTTTACTCA
TATATACTTTAGATTGATTTAAAACTTCATTTTTAATTTAAAAGGATCTAGGTGAAGATCCTTTTTGATA
ATCTCATGACCAAAATCCCTTAACGTGAGTTTTCGTTCCACTGAGCGTCAGACCCCGTAGAAAAGATCAA
AGGATCTTCTTGAGATCCTTTTTTTCTGCGCGTAATCTGCTGCTTGCAAACAAAAAAACCACCGCTACCA
GCGGTGGTTTGTTTGCCGGATCAAGAGCTACCAACTCTTTTTCCGAAGGTAACTGGCTTCAGCAGAGCGC
AGATACCAAATACTGTCCTTCTAGTGTAGCCGTAGTTAGGCCACCACTTCAAGAACTCTGTAGCACCGCC
TACATACCTCGCTCTGCTAATCCTGTTACCAGTGGCTGCTGCCAGTGGCGATAAGTCGTGTCTTACCGGG
TTGGACTCAAGACGATAGTTACCGGATAAGGCGCAGCGGTCGGGCTGAACGGGGGGTTCGTGCACACAGC
CCAGCTTGGAGCGAACGACCTACACCGAACTGAGATACCTACAGCGTGAGCTATGAGAAAGCGCCACGCT
TCCCGAAGGGAGAAAGGCGGACAGGTATCCGGTAAGCGGCAGGGTCGGAACAGGAGAGCGCACGAGGGAG
CTTCCAGGGGGAAACGCCTGGTATCTTTATAGTCCTGTCGGGTTTCGCCACCTCTGACTTGAGCGTCGAT
TTTTGTGATGCTCGTCAGGGGGGCGGAGCCTATGGAAAAACGCCAGCAACGCGGCCTTTTTACGGTTCCT
GGCCTTTTGCTGGCCTTTTGCTCACATGTTCTTTCCTGCGTTATCCCCTGATTCTGTGGATAACCGTATT
ACCGCCTTTGAGTGAGCTGATACCGCTCGCCGCAGCCGAACGACCGAGCGCAGCGAGTCAGTGAGCGAGG
AAGCGGAAGAGCGCCTGATGCGGTATTTTCTCCTTACGCATCTGTGCGGTATTTCACACCGCAATGGTGC
ACTCTCAGTACAATCTGCTCTGATGCCGCATAGTTAAGCCAGTATACACTCCGCTATCGCTACGTGACTG
GGTCATGGCTGCGCCCCGACACCCGCCAACACCCGCTGACGCGCCCTGACGGGCTTGTCTGCTCCCGGCA
TCCGCTTACAGACAAGCTGTGACCGTCTCCGGGAGCTGCATGTGTCAGAGGTTTTCACCGTCATCACCGA
AACGCGCGAGGCAGCTGCGGTAAAGCTCATCAGCGTGGTCGTGAAGCGATTCACAGATGTCTGCCTGTTC
ATCCGCGTCCAGCTCGTTGAGTTTCTCCAGAAGCGTTAATGTCTGGCTTCTGATAAAGCGGGCCATGTTA
AGGGCGGTTTTTTCCTGTTTGGTCACTGATGCCTCCGTGTAAGGGGGATTTCTGTTCATGGGGGTAATGA
TACCGATGAAACGAGAGAGGATGCTCACGATACGGGTTACTGATGATGAACATGCCCGGTTACTGGAACG
TTGTGAGGGTAAACAACTGGCGGTATGGATGCGGCGGGACCAGAGAAAAATCACTCAGGGTCAATGCCAG
CGCTTCGTTAATACAGATGTAGGTGTTCCACAGGGTAGCCAGCAGCATCCTGCGATGCAGATCCGGAACA
TAATGGTGCAGGGCGCTGACTTCCGCGTTTCCAGACTTTACGAAACACGGAAACCGAAGACCATTCATGT
TGTTGCTCAGGTCGCAGACGTTTTGCAGCAGCAGTCGCTTCACGTTCGCTCGCGTATCGGTGATTCATTC
TGCTAACCAGTAAGGCAACCCCGCCAGCCTAGCCGGGTCCTCAACGACAGGAGCACGATCATGCGCACCC
GTGGCCAGGACCCAACGCTGCCCGAGATGCGCCGCGTGCGGCTGCTGGAGATGGCGGACGCGATGGATAT
GTTCTGCCAAGGGTTGGTTTGCGCATTCACAGTTCTCCGCAAGAATTGATTGGCTCCAATTCTTGGAGTG
GTGAATCCGTTAGCGAGGTGCCGCCGGCTTCCATTCAGGTCGAGGTGGCCCGGCTCCATGCACCGCGACG
CAACGCGGGGAGGCAGACAAGGTATAGGGCGGCGCCTACAATCCATGCCAACCCGTTCCATGTGCTCGCC
GAGGCGGCATAAATCGCCGTGACGATCAGCGGTCCAATGATCGAAGTTAGGCTGGTAAGAGCCGCGAGCG
ATCCTTGAAGCTGTCCCTGATGGTCGTCATCTACCTGCCTGGACAGCATGGCCTGCAACGCGGGCATCCC
GATGCCGCCGGAAGCGAGAAGAATCATAATGGGGAAGGCCATCCAGCCTCGCGTCGCGAACGCCAGCAAG
ACGTAGCCCAGCGCGTCGGCCGCCATGCCGGCGATAATGGCCTGCTTCTCGCCGAAACGTTTGGTGGCGG
GACCAGTGACGAAGGCTTGAGCGAGGGCGTGCAAGATTCCGAATACCGCAAGCGACAGGCCGATCATCGT
CGCGCTCCAGCGAAAGCGGTCCTCGCCGAAAATGACCCAGAGCGCTGCCGGCACCTGTCCTACGAGTTGC
ATGATAAAGAAGACAGTCATAAGTGCGGCGACGATAGTCATGCCCCGCGCCCACCGGAAGGAGCTGACTG
GGTTGAAGGCTCTCAAGGGCATCGGTCGAGATCCCGGTGCCTAATGAGTGAGCTAACTTACATTAATTGC
GTTGCGCTCACTGCCCGCTTTCCAGTCGGGAAACTGTCGTGCCAGCTGCATTAATGAATCGGCCAACGCG
CGGGGAGAGGCGGTTTGCGTATTGGGCGCCAGGGTGGTTTTTCTTTTCACCAGTGAGACGGGCAACAGCT
GATTGCCCTTCACCGCCTGGCCCTGAGAGAGTTGCAGCAAGCGGTCCACGCTGGTTTGCCCCAGCAGGCG
AAAATCCTGTTTGATGGTGGTTAACGGCGGGATATAACATGAGCTGTCTTCGGTATCGTCGTATCCCACT
ACCGAGATATCCGCACCAACGCGCAGCCCGGACTCGGTAATGGCGCGCATTGCGCCCAGCGCCATCTGAT
CGTTGGCAACCAGCATCGCAGTGGGAACGATGCCCTCATTCAGCATTTGCATGGTTTGTTGAAAACCGGA
CATGGCACTCCAGTCGCCTTCCCGTTCCGCTATCGGCTGAATTTGATTGCGAGTGAGATATTTATGCCAG
CCAGCCAGACGCAGACGCGCCGAGACAGAACTTAATGGGCCCGCTAACAGCGCGATTTGCTGGTGACCCA
ATGCGACCAGATGCTCCACGCCCAGTCGCGTACCGTCTTCATGGGAGAAAATAATACTGTTGATGGGTGT
CTGGTCAGAGACATCAAGAAATAACGCCGGAACATTAGTGCAGGCAGCTTCCACAGCAATGGCATCCTGG
TCATCCAGCGGATAGTTAATGATCAGCCCACTGACGCGTTGCGCGAGAAGATTGTGCACCGCCGCTTTAC
AGGCTTCGACGCCGCTTCGTTCTACCATCGACACCACCACGCTGGCACCCAGTTGATCGGCGCGAGATTT
AATCGCCGCGACAATTTGCGACGGCGCGTGCAGGGCCAGACTGGAGGTGGCAACGCCAATCAGCAACGAC
TGTTTGCCCGCCAGTTGTTGTGCCACGCGGTTGGGAATGTAATTCAGCTCCGCCATCGCCGCTTCCACTT
TTTCCCGCGTTTTCGCAGAAACGTGGCTGGCCTGGTTCACCACGCGGGAAACGGTCTGATAAGAGACACC
GGCATACTCTGCGACATCGTATAACGTTACTGGTTTCACATTCACCACCCTGAATTGACTCTCTTCCGGG
CGCTATCATGCCATACCGCGAAAGGTTTTGCGCCATTCGATGGTGTCCGGGATCTCGACGCTCTCCCTTA
TGCGACTCCTGCATTAGGAAGCAGCCCAGTAGTAGGTTGAGGCCGTTGAGCACCGCCGCCGCAAGGAATG
GTGCATGCAAGGAGATGGCGCCCAACAGTCCCCCGGCCACGGGGCCTGCCACCATACCCACGCCGAAACA
AGCGCTCATGAGCCCGAAGTGGCGAGCCCGATCTTCCCCATCGGTGATGTCGGCGATATAGGCGCCAGCA
ACCGCACCTGTGGCGCCGGTGATGCCGGCCACGATGCGTCCGGCGTAGAGGATCGAGATCTCGATCCCGC
GAAAT
